>Addgene plasmid #185241 | pST_DrHD_dom3_k3_7 (pBS0755) | addgene full sequence | sequence record 363746 | Addgene NGS Result
GTCGACGGATCGGGAGATCTCCCGATCCCCTATGGTGCACTCTCAGTACAATCTGCTCTGATGCCGCATA
GTTAAGCCAGTATCTGCTCCCTGCTTGTGTGTTGGAGGTCGCTGAGTAGTGCGCGAGCAAAATTTAAGCT
ACAACAAGGCAAGGCTTGACCGACAATTGCATGAAGAATCTGCTTAGGGTTAGGCGTTTTGCGCTGCTTC
GCGATGTACGGGCCAGATATACGCGTTGACATTGATTATTGACTAGTTATTAATAGTAATCAATTACGGG
GTCATTAGTTCATAGCCCATATATGGAGTTCCGCGTTACATAACTTACGGTAAATGGCCCGCCTGGCTGA
CCGCCCAACGACCCCCGCCCATTGACGTCAATAATGACGTATGTTCCCATAGTAACGCCAATAGGGACTT
TCCATTGACGTCAATGGGTGGAGTATTTACGGTAAACTGCCCACTTGGCAGTACATCAAGTGTATCATAT
GCCAAGTACGCCCCCTATTGACGTCAATGACGGTAAATGGCCCGCCTGGCATTATGCCCAGTACATGACC
TTATGGGACTTTCCTACTTGGCAGTACATCTACGTATTAGTCATCGCTATTACCATGGTGATGCGGTTTT
GGCAGTACATCAATGGGCGTGGATAGCGGTTTGACTCACGGGGATTTCCAAGTCTCCACCCCATTGACGT
CAATGGGAGTTTGTTTTGGCACCAAAATCAACGGGACTTTCCAAAATGTCGTAACAACTCCGCCCCATTG
ACGCAAATGGGCGGTAGGCGTGTACGGTGGGAGGTCTATATAAGCAGAGCTCTCTGGCTAACTAGAGAAC
CCACTGCTTACTGGCTTATCGAAATTAATACGACTCACTATAGGGAGACCCAAGCTGGCTAGCCACCATG
GCGGCTAGCGATGCTAAAGATAAAGCTCAAGATGTTAAGGCAGACGCGAGCGACGCAGCCGACGACGCGA
AAGACAAAGCCCAAGATTGATGAATTGCCAATTGAAATTTGACGGCCTATGTCACTGAAACTATCCAAAC
ACCCCATGTCGATACTGAACGTATCGACGCATACCTCCTTCCTTGAAAACGCACAATCATACAACTGGGC
ACATAATGCGTACGCCCATCTAGTACACCCATCTCTGTAGGTCCAGTTCAAGAGCTGGAAGAGCACCCTC
CACTTAGACGTGCCGTAAGATAGAGGTTAGTGAGAATAGCCATCCAATATGAGCGTTGATAGCTAGACGA
GGATAAGGCAGTGATAGAAGGGGCACCAAGCTTCATTCGCACCCGCTGATCAGCCTCGACTGTGCCTTCT
AGTTGCCAGCCATCTGTTGTTTGCCCCTCCCCCGTGCCTTCCTTGACCCTGGAAGGTGCCACTCCCACTG
TCCTTTCCTAATAAAATGAGGAAATTGCATCGCATTGTCTGAGTAGGTGTCATTCTATTCTGGGGGGTGG
GGTGGGGCAGGACAGCAAGGGGGAGGATTGGGAAGACAATAGCAGGCATGCTGGGGATGCGGTGGGCTCT
ATGGCTTCTGAGGCGGAAAGAACCAGCTGGGGCTCTAGGGGGTATCCCC
[124 nt withheld, positions 1590-1713]
C
[91 nt withheld, positions 1715-1805]
A
[49 nt withheld, positions 1807-1855]
CCTTTGACGTTGGAGTCCACGTTCTTT
[37 nt withheld, positions 1883-1919]
ACCCTATCTCGGTCTATTCTTTTGATTTATAAGGGATTTTGCCGATTTCGGCCTATTGGTTAAAAAATGA
GCTGATTTAACAAAAATTTAACGCGAATTAATTCTGTGGAATGTGTGTCAGTTAGGGTGTGGAAAGTCCC
CAGGCTCCCCAGCAGGCAGAAGTATGCAAAGCATGCATCTCAATTAGTCAGCAACCAGGTGTGGAAAGTC
CCCAGGCTCCCCAGCAGGCAGAAGTATGCAAAGCATGCATCTCAATTAGTCAGCAACCATAGTCCCGCCC
CTAACTCCGCCCATCCCGCCCCTAACTCCGCCCAGTTCCGCCCATTCTCCGCCCCATGGCTGACTAATTT
TTTTTATTTATGCAGAGGCCGAGGCCGCCTCTGCCTCTGAGCTATTCCAGAAGTAGTGAGGAGGCTTTTT
TGGAGGCCTAGGCTTTTGCAAAAAGCTCCCGGGAGCTTGTATATCCATTTTCGGATCTGATCAGCACGTG
TTGACAATTAATCATCGGCATAGTATATCGGCATAGTATAATACGACAAGGTGAGGAACTAAACCATGGC
CAAGTTGACCAGTGCCGTTCCGGTGCTCACCGCGCGCGACGTCGCCGGAGCGGTCGAGTTCTGGACCGAC
CGGCTCGGGTTCTCCCGGGACTTCGTGGAGGACGACTTCGCCGGTGTGGTCCGGGACGACGTGACCCTGT
TCATCAGCGCGGTCCAGGACCAGGTGGTGCCGGACAACACCCTGGCCTGGGTGTGGGTGCGCGGCCTGGA
CGAGCTGTACGCCGAGTGGTCGGAGGTCGTGTCCACGAACTTCCGGGACGCCTCCGGGCCGGCCATGACC
GAGATCGGCGAGCAGCCGTGGGGGCGGGAGTTCGCCCTGCGCGACCCGGCCGGCAACTGCGTGCACTTCG
TGGCCGAGGAGCAGGACTGACACGTGCTACGAGATTTCGATTCCACCGCCGCCTTCTATGAAAGGTTGGG
CTTCGGAATCGTTTTCCGGGACGCCGGCTGGATGATCCTCCAGCGCGGGGATCTCATGCTGGAGTTCTTC
GCCCACCCCAACTTGTTTATTGCAGCTTATAATGGTTACAAATAAAGCAATAGCATCACAAATTTCACAA
ATAAAGCATTTTTTTCACTGCATTCTAGTTGTGGTTTGTCCAAACTCATCAATGTATCTTATCATGTCTG
TATACCGTCGACCTCTAGCTAGAGCTTGGCGTAATCATGGTCATAGCTGTTTCCTGTGTGAAATTGTTAT
CCGCTCACAATTCCACACAACATACGAGCCGGAAGCATAAAGTGTAAAGCCTGGGGTGCCTAATGAGTGA
GCTAACTTACATTAATTGCGTTGCGCTCACTGCCCGCTTTCCAGTCGGGAAACCTGTCGTGCCAGCTGCA
TTAATGAATCGGCCAACGCGCGGGGAGAGGCGGTTTGCGTATTGGGCGCTCTTCCGCTTCCTCGCTCACT
GACTCGCTGCGCTCGGTCGTTCGGCTGCGGCGAGCGGTATCAGCTCACTCAAAGGCGGTAATACGGTTAT
CCACAGAATCAGGGGATAACGCAGGAAAGAACATGTGAGCAAAAGGCCAGCAAAAGGCCAGGAACCGTAA
AAAGGCCGCGTTGCTGGCGTTTTTCCATAGGCTCCGCCCCCCTGACGAGCATCACAAAAATCGACGCTCA
AGTCAGAGGTGGCGAAACCCGACAGGACTATAAAGATACCAGGCGTTTCCCCCTGGAAGCTCCCTCGTGC
GCTCTCCTGTTCCGACCCTGCCGCTTACCGGATACCTGTCCGCCTTTCTCCCTTCGGGAAGCGTGGCGCT
TTCTCATAGCTCACGCTGTAGGTATCTCAGTTCGGTGTAGGTCGTTCGCTCCAAGCTGGGCTGTGTGCAC
GAACCCCCCGTTCAGCCCGACCGCTGCGCCTTATCCGGTAACTATCGTCTTGAGTCCAACCCGGTAAGAC
ACGACTTATCGCCACTGGCAGCAGCCACTGGTAACAGGATTAGCAGAGCGAGGTATGTAGGCGGTGCTAC
AGAGTTCTTGAAGTGGTGGCCTAACTACGGCTACACTAGAAGAACAGTATTTGGTATCTGCGCTCTGCTG
AAGCCAGTTACCTTCGGAAAAAGAGTTGGTAGCTCTTGATCCGGCAAACAAACCACCGCTGGTAGCGGTG
GTTTTTTTGTTTGCAAGCAGCAGATTACGCGCAGAAAAAAAGGATCTCAAGAAGATCCTTTGATCTTTTC
TACGGGGTCTGACGCTCAGTGGAACGAAAACTCACGTTAAGGGATTTTGGTCATGAGATTATCAAAAAGG
ATCTTCACCTAGATCCTTTTAAATTAAAAATGAAGTTTTAAATCAATCTAAAGTATATATGAGTAAACTT
GGTCTGACAGTTACCAATGCTTAATCAGTGAGGCACCTATCTCAGCGATCTGTCTATTTCGTTCATCCAT
AGTTGCCTGACTCCCCGTCGTGTAGATAACTACGATACGGGAGGGCTTACCATCTGGCCCCAGTGCTGCA
ATGATACCGCGAGACCCACGCTCACCGGCTCCAGATTTATCAGCAATAAACCAGCCAGCCGGAAGGGCCG
AGCGCAGAAGTGGTCCTGCAACTTTATCCGCCTCCATCCAGTCTATTAATTGTTGCCGGGAAGCTAGAGT
AAGTAGTTCGCCAGTTAATAGTTTGCGCAACGTTGTTGCCATTGCTACAGGCATCGTGGTGTCACGCTCG
TCGTTTGGTATGGCTTCATTCAGCTCCGGTTCCCAACGATCAAGGCGAGTTACATGATCCCCCATGTTGT
GCAAAAAAGCGGTTAGCTCCTTCGGTCCTCCGATCGTTGTCAGAAGTAAGTTGGCCGCAGTGTTATCACT
CATGGTTATGGCAGCACTGCATAATTCTCTTACTGTCATGCCATCCGTAAGATGCTTTTCTGTGACTGGT
GAGTACTCAACCAAGTCATTCTGAGAATAGTGTATGCGGCGACCGAGTTGCTCTTGCCCGGCGTCAATAC
GGGATAATACCGCGCCACATAGCAGAACTTTAAAAGTGCTCATCATTGGAAAACGTTCTTCGGGGCGAAA
ACTCTCAAGGATCTTACCGCTGTTGAGATCCAGTTCGATGTAACCCACTCGTGCACCCAACTGATCTTCA
GCATCTTTTACTTTCACCAGCGTTTCTGGGTGAGCAAAAACAGGAAGGCAAAATGCCGCAAAAAAGGGAA
TAAGGGCGACACGGAAATGTTGAATACTCATACTCTTCCTTTTTCAATATTATTGAAGCATTTATCAGGG
TTATTGTCTCATGAGCGGATACATATTTGAATGTATTTAGAAAAATAAACAAATAGGGGTTCCGCGCACA
TTTCCCCGAAAAGTGCCACCTGAC
Features (pLannotate 1.2.2; 20 found; start..end, strand, type, name):
     31..83      -  misc_feature   bom (fragment): basis of mobility region from pBR322
    238..617     +  enhancer       CMV enhancer: human cytomegalovirus immediate early enhancer
    618..821     +  promoter       CMV promoter: human cytomegalovirus (CMV) immediate early promoter
    817..850     +  LTR            5' LTR (truncated) (fragment): truncated 5' long terminal repeat (LTR) from HIV-1
    866..884     +  promoter       T7 promoter: promoter for bacteriophage T7 RNA polymerase
   1320..1544    +  polyA_signal   bGH poly(A) signal: bovine growth hormone polyadenylation signal
   1548..1569    +  promoter       SV40 promoter (fragment): SV40 enhancer and early promoter
   1590..2018    +  rep_origin     f1 ori (sequence partly withheld): f1 bacteriophage origin of replication; arrow indicates direction of (+) strand synthesis
   2032..2361    +  promoter       SV40 promoter: SV40 enhancer and early promoter
   2409..2456    +  promoter       EM7 promoter: synthetic bacterial promoter&nbsp
   2475..2849    +  CDS            BleoR: antibiotic-binding protein; Sh ble from Streptoalloteichus hindustanus; confers resistance to bleomycin, phleomycin, and Zeocin™
   2859..2984    +  CDS            ble (fragment): BLE_KLEPN - Experimental evidence at protein level: Swiss-Prot protein existence level 1. Binding protein with a strong affinity to the bleomycin family of antibiotics. Binds to CL990; an antimitotic-antibiotic compound. From Klebsiella pneumoniae.
   2979..3100    +  polyA_signal   SV40 poly(A) signal: SV40 polyadenylation signal
   3173..3189    -  protein_bind   lac operator: The lac repressor binds to the lac operator to inhibit transcription in E. coli. This inhibition can be relieved by adding lactose or isopropyl-β-D-thiogalactopyranoside (IPTG). lac repressor encoded by lacI
   3197..3227    -  promoter       lac promoter: promoter for the E. coli lac operon
   3242..3263    -  protein_bind   CAP binding site: CAP binding activates transcription in the presence of cAMP. E. coli catabolite activator protein
   3276..3368    -  CDS            lacI (fragment): lac repressor; lacI; The lac repressor binds to the lac operator to inhibit transcription in E. coli. This inhibition can be relieved by adding lactose or isopropyl-β-D-thiogalactopyranoside (IPTG).
   3551..4139    -  rep_origin     ori: high-copy-number ColE1/pMB1/pBR322/pUC origin of replication
   4310..5170    -  CDS            AmpR: β-lactamase; bla; confers resistance to ampicillin, carbenicillin, and related antibiotics
   5171..5275    -  promoter       AmpR promoter: bla
