[The description below was written by a language model from this plasmid's Addgene catalogue record and pLannotate feature annotations shown in this document.]
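Description:
pST_DrHD_dom3_k3_7 (pBS0755) is a 5.3 kb mammalian expression plasmid built on a backbone recorded as YK 02. It carries a 393 bp insert, introduced by Gibson cloning, that encodes DrHD_dom3_k3_7, a protein attributed to Deinococcus radiodurans. In E. coli the plasmid replicates from a high-copy ColE1/pUC-type origin and is selected with ampicillin through a β-lactamase gene driven by its own bla promoter. An f1 origin is also present, which allows single-stranded DNA production. The short bom, lac promoter/operator, CAP site and lacI fragments appear to be backbone remnants rather than functional elements.

The expression cassette consists of the human cytomegalovirus immediate early enhancer and promoter, followed by a T7 promoter and terminated by the bovine growth hormone polyadenylation signal. The annotation tool did not label the insert itself, but the unannotated interval between the T7 promoter and the bGH poly(A) signal is of a size consistent with the coding sequence. No tags or signal peptides are annotated there, so the record does not establish whether any are fused to the protein. The brief HIV-1 LTR match just after the CMV promoter is a small fragment hit and does not indicate a lentiviral vector. A second cassette places the Sh ble bleomycin/Zeocin resistance gene under tandem SV40 early and bacterial EM7 promoters with an SV40 poly(A) signal, offering drug selection in mammalian cells as well as bacteria.

The plasmid was made to express this extremotolerance-inspired protein in human cells. The depositor notes that it was among the best-performing candidates in an apoptosis assay, where it protected cells from apoptosis, with pSecTag2 B serving as the negative control.
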