Addgene plasmid #185241: pST_DrHD_dom3_k3_7 (pBS0755)
Purpose: For the mammalian expression of the Deinococcus radiodurans protein DrHD_dom3_k3_7. This is one of the top performing targets in our apoptosis assay (it protected from apoptosis).
Depositing lab: Pamela Silver. Depositing organization: Harvard Medical School. Publication: Natural and Designed Proteins Inspired by Extremotolerant Organisms Can Form Condensates and Attenuate Apoptosis in Human Cells. Veling MT, Nguyen DT, Thadani NN, Oster ME, Rollins NJ, Brock KP, Bethel NP, Lim S, Baker D, Way JC, Marks DS, Chang RL, Silver PA. ACS Synth Biol. 2022 Mar 18;11(3):1292-1302. doi: 10.1021/acssynbio.1c00572. Epub 2022 Feb 18. PubMed 35176859.
Backbone
  Vector backbone: YK 02
  Vector type: Mammalian Expression
Growth in bacteria
  Bacterial resistance: Ampicillin, 100 μg/mL
  Growth temperature: 37°C
  Growth strain: DH5alpha
  Copy number: High Copy
Gene/Insert
  Gene/Insert name: DrHD_dom3_k3_7
  Species: D. radiodurans
  Insert size (bp): 393
  Cloning method: Gibson Cloning
Terms and licenses: Academic/Nonprofit Terms; Industry Terms: Not Available to Industry
Depositor comments: This is one of the top performing targets in our apoptosis assay (it protected from apoptosis). See supplemental table 2 in our paper to see its performance in our assay. The negative control for this assay is pSecTag2 B which can be obtained from Thermo here https://www.thermofisher.com/order/catalog/product/V90020
How to cite: pST_DrHD_dom3_k3_7 (pBS0755) was a gift from Pamela Silver (Addgene plasmid # 185241 ; http://n2t.net/addgene:185241 ; RRID:Addgene_185241)
